Addgene plasmid #64985: pASKt15C+SrtA5
Purpose: Expresses the P94R/D160N/D165A/K190E/K196T mutant of Staphylococcus aureus sortase A in E. coli
Depositing lab: Teruyuki Nagamune. Depositing organization: The University of Tokyo. Publication: Ca -independent sortase-A exhibits high selective protein ligation activity in the cytoplasm of E. coli. Hirakawa H, Ishikawa S, Nagamune T. Biotechnol J. 2015 Apr 10. doi: 10.1002/biot.201500012. PubMed 25864513.
Backbone
  Vector backbone: pASK-IBA3 plus
  Backbone manufacturer: IBA
  Backbone size w/o insert (bp): 3211
  Total vector size (bp): 3772
  Modifications to backbone: The ampicillin-resistance gene is replaced with a chloramphenicol-resistance gene. The pBR322 replicon is replaced with a p15A replicon.
  Vector type: Bacterial Expression
Growth in bacteria
  Bacterial resistance: Chloramphenicol, 25 μg/mL
  Growth temperature: 37°C
  Growth strain: DH5alpha
  Copy number: Unknown
Gene/Insert
  Gene/Insert name: sortase A (alt name: SrtA)
  Species: Staphylococcus aureus ATCC 10832
  Insert size (bp): 566
  Mutation: deleted amino acids 1-59, P94R, D160N, D165A, K190E, K196T
  Promoter: tetracycline promoter/operator
  Tag / fusion protein: His6 tag (N terminal on insert); S tag (N terminal on insert)
  Cloning method: Restriction Enzyme; 5′ cloning site NcoI (not destroyed); 3′ cloning site PmeI (not destroyed)
  Sequencing primers: 5′ GAGTTATTTTACCACTCCCT; 3′ CGCAGTAGCGGTAAACG
Resource information
  A portion of this plasmid was derived from a plasmid made by: S. aureus sortase A is originally cloned from a genomic DNA of S. aureus (ATCC 10832D) in our lab.
Terms and licenses: Academic/Nonprofit Terms; Industry Terms: Not Available to Industry
How to cite: pASKt15C+SrtA5 was a gift from Teruyuki Nagamune (Addgene plasmid # 64985 ; http://n2t.net/addgene:64985 ; RRID:Addgene_64985)
