[The description below was written by a language model from this plasmid's Addgene catalogue record and pLannotate feature annotations shown in this document.]
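Description:
pASKt15C+SrtA5 is a 3,772 bp bacterial expression plasmid for producing an engineered Staphylococcus aureus sortase A in E. coli. It is built on the pASK-IBA3 plus backbone, modified in two ways: the ampicillin-resistance gene has been replaced by a chloramphenicol acetyltransferase (cat) cassette with its own promoter, and the original pBR322-type replicon has been replaced by a p15A origin. Because p15A is compatible with ColE1-type origins, the plasmid can be maintained alongside a second, ColE1-based plasmid under separate selection. An f1 phage origin is also present. The short bom and RSF ori fragments in the annotation appear to be partial matches near the replicon rather than functional elements.

Expression is driven by the tetracycline promoter/operator, followed by a T7 gene 10 ribosome binding site. The plasmid carries its own tetR gene, so the TetR repressor holds the promoter off until a tetracycline-class inducer is added. The insert, cloned between NcoI and PmeI, encodes sortase A lacking amino acids 1–59, with N-terminal His6 and S tags for purification and detection. The feature table annotates the S tag but not the His6 tag. The enzyme carries five substitutions: P94R, D160N, D165A, K190E and K196T.

Sortase A is a transpeptidase that cleaves a C-terminal sorting signal and joins the substrate to an acceptor through a thioester intermediate, a reaction widely used for site-specific protein ligation. The associated publication concerns sortase-mediated protein ligation in the E. coli cytoplasm, which suggests this variant is intended for intracellular ligation experiments, plausibly co-expressed with substrate proteins.
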