Features (pLannotate 1.2.2; 11 found; start..end, strand, type, name):
     36..91      +  promoter       tetR/tetA promoters: tetR; overlapping promoters for bacterial tetR and tetA
    130..152     +  RBS            RBS: efficient ribosome binding site from bacteriophage T7 gene 10 (Olins and Rangwala, 1989)
    216..260     +  CDS            S-Tag: affinity and epitope tag derived from pancreatic ribonuclease A
    258..716     +  CDS            srtA (fragment): SRTA_STAA8 - Experimental evidence at protein level: Swiss-Prot protein existence level 1. Transpeptidase that anchors surface proteins to the cell wall (PubMed:10427003, PubMed:10446208, PubMed:10535938, PubMed:11714722, PubMed:14769030, PubMed:15247224). Recognizes and modifies its substrate by proteolytic cleavage of a C-terminal sorting signal. Following cleavage, a covalent intermediate is formed via a thioester bond between the sortase and its substrate, which is then transferred and covalently attached to the cell wall (PubMed:10446208, PubMed:10535938, PubMed:11714722, PubMed:14769030,
    808..1236    +  rep_origin     f1 ori (sequence partly withheld): f1 bacteriophage origin of replication; arrow indicates direction of (+) strand synthesis
   1265..1367    +  promoter       cat promoter: promoter of the E. coli cat gene encoding chloramphenicol acetyltransferase
   1368..2024    +  CDS            cat: CAT_ECOLX - Experimental evidence at protein level: Swiss-Prot protein existence level 1. This enzyme is an effector of chloramphenicol resistance in bacteria. From Escherichia coli. This protein is used as a marker in many commonly used cloning vectors, such as pACYC184.
   2037..2663    +  CDS            TetR: tetracycline repressor TetR; tetR; TetR binds to the tetracycline operator tetO to inhibit transcription. This inhibition can be relieved by adding tetracycline or doxycycline.
   2800..2826    +  misc_feature   bom (fragment): basis of mobility region from pBR322
   2925..2980    -  rep_origin     RSF ori (fragment): Plasmids containing the RSF 1030 origin of replication can be propagated in E. coli cells that contain additional plasmids with compatible origins.
   3068..3613    -  rep_origin     p15A ori: Plasmids containing the medium-copy-number p15A origin of replication can be propagated in E. coli cells that contain a second plasmid with the ColE1 origin.
>Addgene plasmid #64985 | pASKt15C+SrtA5 | depositor full sequence | sequence record 109954 | pASKt15C+SrtA5 sequence 3772 bps
CCATCGAATGGCCAGATGATTAATTCCTAATTTTTGTTGACACTCTATCATTGATAGAGTTATTTTACCA
CTCCCTATCAGTGATAGAGAAAAGTGAAATGAATAGTTCGACAAAAATCTAGAAATAATTTTGTTTAACT
TTAAGAAGGAGATATACCATGGGCCACCATCATCATCATCATTCTTCTGGTCTGGTGCCACGCGGTTCTG
GTATGAAAGAAACCGCTGCTGCTAAATTCGAACGCCAGCACATGGACAGCCCAGATCTGGGTACCCAAGC
TAAACCTCAAATTCCGAAAGATAAATCGAAAGTGGCAGGCTATATTGAAATTCCAGATGCTGATATTAAA
GAACCAGTATATCCAGGACCAGCAACACGGGAACAATTAAATAGAGGTGTAAGCTTTGCAGAAGAAAACG
AATCACTAGATGATCAAAATATTTCAATTGCAGGACACACTTTCATTGACCGTCCGAACTATCAATTTAC
AAATCTTAAAGCAGCCAAAAAAGGTAGTATGGTGTACTTTAAAGTTGGTAATGAAACACGTAAGTATAAA
ATGACAAGTATAAGAAACGTTAAGCCTACAGCCGTAGAAGTTCTAGATGAACAAAAAGGTAAAGATAAAC
AATTAACATTAATTACTTGTGATGATTACAATGAAGAGACAGGCGTTTGGGAAACCCGTAAAATCTTTGT
AGCTACAGAAGTCAAATAAGTTTAAACGACCTGTGAAGTGAAAAATGGCGCACATTGTGCGACATTTTTT
TTGTCTGCCGTTTACCGCTACTGCGTCACGGATCTCC
[124 nt withheld, positions 808-931]
C
[91 nt withheld, positions 933-1023]
A
[49 nt withheld, positions 1025-1073]
CCTTTGACGTTGGAGTCCACGTTCTTT
[37 nt withheld, positions 1101-1137]
ACCCTATCTCGGTCTATTCTTTTGATTTATAAGGGATTTTGCCGATTTCGGCCTATTGGTTAAAAAATGA
GCTGATTTAACAAAAATTTAACGCGAATTTTAACAAAATTTGGCGAAAATGAGACGTTGATCGGCACGTA
AGAGGTTCCAACTTTCACCATAATGAAATAAGATCACTACCGGGCGTATTTTTTGAGTTATCGAGATTTT
CAGGAGCTAAGGAAGCTAAAATGGAGAAAAAAATCACTGGATATACCACCGTTGATATATCCCAATGGCA
TCGTAAAGAACATTTTGAGGCATTTCAGTCAGTTGCTCAATGTACCTATAACCAGACCGTTCAGCTGGAT
ATTACGGCCTTTTTAAAGACCGTAAAGAAAAATAAGCACAAGTTTTATCCGGCCTTTATTCACATTCTTG
CCCGCCTGATGAATGCTCATCCGGAATTTCGTATGGCAATGAAAGACGGTGAGCTGGTGATATGGGATAG
TGTTCACCCTTGTTACACCGTTTTCCATGAGCAAACTGAAACGTTTTCATCGCTCTGGAGTGAATACCAC
GACGATTTCCGGCAGTTTCTACACATATATTCGCAAGATGTGGCGTGTTACGGTGAAAACCTGGCCTATT
TCCCTAAAGGGTTTATTGAGAATATGTTTTTCGTCTCAGCCAATCCCTGGGTGAGTTTCACCAGTTTTGA
TTTAAACGTGGCCAATATGGACAACTTCTTCGCCCCCGTTTTCACTATGGGCAAATATTATACGCAAGGC
GACAAGGTGCTGATGCCGCTGGCGATTCAGGTTCATCATGCCGTCTGTGATGGCTTCCATGTCGGCAGAA
TGCTTAATGAATTACAACAGTACTGCGATGAGTGGCAGGGCGGGGCGTAATAGGAATTAATGATGTCTCG
TTTAGATAAAAGTAAAGTGATTAACAGCGCATTAGAGCTGCTTAATGAGGTCGGAATCGAAGGTTTAACA
ACCCGTAAACTCGCCCAGAAGCTAGGTGTAGAGCAGCCTACATTGTATTGGCATGTAAAAAATAAGCGGG
CTTTGCTCGACGCCTTAGCCATTGAGATGTTAGATAGGCACCATACTCACTTTTGCCCTTTAGAAGGGGA
AAGCTGGCAAGATTTTTTACGTAATAACGCTAAAAGTTTTAGATGTGCTTTACTAAGTCATCGCGATGGA
GCAAAAGTACATTTAGGTACACGGCCTACAGAAAAACAGTATGAAACTCTCGAAAATCAATTAGCCTTTT
TATGCCAACAAGGTTTTTCACTAGAGAATGCATTATATGCACTCAGCGCAGTGGGGCATTTTACTTTAGG
TTGCGTATTGGAAGATCAAGAGCATCAAGTCGCTAAAGAAGAAAGGGAAACACCTACTACTGATAGTATG
CCGCCATTATTACGACAAGCTATCGAATTATTTGATCACCAAGGTGCAGAGCCAGCCTTCTTATTCGGCC
TTGAATTGATCATATGCGGATTAGAAAAACAACTTAAATGTGAAAGTGGGTCTTAAAAGCAGCATAACCT
TTTTCCGTGATGGTAACTTCACTAGTTTAAAAGGATCTAGGTGAAGATCCTTTTTGATAATCTCATGACC
AAAATCCCTTAACGTGAGTTTTCGTTCCACTGAGCGTCAGACCCCGTAGAAAAGCGCTAGCGGAGTGTAT
ACTGGCTTACTATGTTGGCACTGATGAGGGTGTCAGTGAAGTGCTTCATGTGGCAGGAGAAAAAAGGCTG
CACCGGTGCGTCAGCAGAATATGTGATACAGGATATATTCCGCTTCCTCGCTCACTGACTCGCTACGCTC
GGTCGTTCGACTGCGGCGAGCGGAAATGGCTTACGAACGGGGCGGAGATTTCCTGGAAGATGCCAGGAAG
ATACTTAACAGGGAAGTGAGAGGGCCGCGGCAAAGCCGTTTTTCCATAGGCTCCGCCCCCCTGACAAGCA
TCACGAAATCTGACGCTCAAATCAGTGGTGGCGAAACCCGACAGGACTATAAAGATACCAGGCGTTTCCC
CCTGGCGGCTCCCTCGTGCGCTCTCCTGTTCCTGCCTTTCGGTTTACCGGTGTCATTCCGCTGTTATGGC
CGCGTTTGTCTCATTCCACGCCTGACACTCAGTTCCGGGTAGGCAGTTCGCTCCAAGCTGGACTGTATGC
ACGAACCCCCCGTTCAGTCCGACCGCTGCGCCTTATCCGGTAACTATCGTCTTGAGTCCAACCCGGAAAG
ACATGCAAAAGCACCACTGGCAGCAGCCACTGGTAATTGATTTAGAGGAGTTAGTCTTGAAGTCATGCGC
CGGTTAAGGCTAAACTGAAAGGACAAGTTTTGGTGACTGCGCTCCTCCAAGCCAGTTACCTCGGTTCAAA
GAGTTGGTAGCTCAGAGAACCTTCGAAAAACCGCCCTGCAAGGCGGTTTTTTCGTTTTCAGAGCAAGAGA
TTACGCGCAGACCAAAACGATCTCAAGAAGATCATCTTATTAATCAGATAAAATATTTCTAGATTTCAGT
GCAATTTATCTCTTCAAATGTAGCACCTGAAGTCAGCCCCATACGATATAAGTTGTAATTCTGCCTTTTT
ACGGTTCCTGGCCTTTTGCTGGCCTTTTGCTCACATGACCCGACA
