>Addgene plasmid #64985 | pASKt15C+SrtA5 | depositor partial sequence | sequence record 109955 | SrtA
ATGGGCCACCATCATCATCATCATTCTTCTGGTCTGGTGCCACGCGGTTCTGGTATGAAAGAAACCGCTG
CTGCTAAATTCGAACGCCAGCACATGGACAGCCCAGATCTGGGTACCCAAGCTAAACCTCAAATTCCGAA
AGATAAATCGAAAGTGGCAGGCTATATTGAAATTCCAGATGCTGATATTAAAGAACCAGTATATCCAGGA
CCAGCAACACGGGAACAATTAAATAGAGGTGTAAGCTTTGCAGAAGAAAACGAATCACTAGATGATCAAA
ATATTTCAATTGCAGGACACACTTTCATTGACCGTCCGAACTATCAATTTACAAATCTTAAAGCAGCCAA
AAAAGGTAGTATGGTGTACTTTAAAGTTGGTAATGAAACACGTAAGTATAAAATGACAAGTATAAGAAAC
GTTAAGCCTACAGCCGTAGAAGTTCTAGATGAACAAAAAGGTAAAGATAAACAATTAACATTAATTACTT
GTGATGATTACAATGAAGAGACAGGCGTTTGGGAAACCCGTAAAATCTTTGTAGCTACAGAAGTCAAA
