>Addgene plasmid #64985 | pASKt15C+SrtA5 | addgene partial sequence | sequence record 115271 | pK03-R 5'-TTAATGCGCCGCTACAGGGCG-3'
TTTGACTTCTGTAGCTACAAAGATTTTACGGGTTTCCCAAACGCCTGTCTCTTCATTGTAATCATCACAA
GTAATTAATGTTAATTGTTTATCTTTACCTTTTTGTTCATCTAGAACTTCTACGGCTGTAGGCTTAACGT
TTCTTATACTTGTCATTTTATACTTACGTGTTTCATTACCAACTTTAAAGTACACCATACTACCTTTTTT
GGCTGCTTTAAGATTTGTAAATTGATAGTTCGGACGGTCAATGAAAGTGTGTCCTGCAATTGAAATATTT
TGATCATCTAGTGATTCGTTTTCTTCTGCAAAGCTTACACCTCTATTTAATTGTTCCCGTGTTGCTGGTC
CTGGATATACTGGTTCTTTAATATCAGCATCTGGAATTTCAATATAGCCTGCCACTTTCGATTTATCTTT
CGGAATTTGAGGTTTAGCTTGGGTACCCAGATCTGGGCTGTCCATGTGCTGGCGTTCGAATTTAGCAGCA
GCGGTTTCTTTCATACCAGAACCGCGTGGCACCAGACCAGAAGAATGATGATGATGATGGTGGCCCATGG
TATATCTCCTTCTTAAAGTTAAACAAAAA
